Addgene plasmid #136736: pISH-Olfr124
Purpose: Template to synthesize riboprobes for in situ hybridization (ISH) for Olfr124
Depositing lab: Peter Mombaerts. Depositing organization: Max Planck Research Unit for Neurogenetics. Publication: The Zonal Organization of Odorant Receptor Gene Choice in the Main Olfactory Epithelium of the Mouse. Zapiec B, Mombaerts P. Cell Rep. 2020 Mar 24;30(12):4220-4234.e5. doi: 10.1016/j.celrep.2020.02.110. PubMed 32209480.
Backbone
  Vector backbone: pGEM-T-Easy
  Vector type: in situ probe
Growth in bacteria
  Bacterial resistance: Ampicillin, 100 μg/mL
  Growth temperature: 37°C
  Growth strain: DH5alpha
  Copy number: High Copy
Gene/Insert
  Gene/Insert name: Olfr124
  Species: M. musculus (mouse)
  Mutation: ISH Probe insert
  Entrez Gene: Olfr124 (a.k.a. A3, MOR256-3)
  Cloning method: Unknown
Terms and licenses: Academic/Nonprofit Terms; Industry Terms: Not Available to Industry
Depositor comments: ISH probe for mouse gene: Olfr124 aka MOR256-3 aka SR1
How to cite: pISH-Olfr124 was a gift from Peter Mombaerts (Addgene plasmid # 136736 ; http://n2t.net/addgene:136736 ; RRID:Addgene_136736)
