[The description below was written by a language model from this plasmid's Addgene catalogue record and pLannotate feature annotations shown in this document.]
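Description:
pISH-Olfr124 is a bacterial cloning plasmid built on the pGEM-T-Easy backbone that serves as a template for in vitro transcription of riboprobes against the mouse odorant receptor gene Olfr124 (also known as MOR256-3, A3 or SR1). The sequenced record is 3,884 nt. It is maintained in E. coli at high copy through a ColE1/pUC-type origin and selected with ampicillin via the β-lactamase gene and its own promoter. An f1 phage origin is also present. The backbone retains the usual lac promoter/operator, CAP site and a lacZα fragment interrupted by the cloning site, the remnant of the blue/white screening system.

The insert sits between a T7 promoter on one side and an SP6 promoter on the other, facing each other across the cloned fragment. This arrangement lets either strand be transcribed with the corresponding phage RNA polymerase, giving antisense probe for detecting the mRNA and sense probe as a control. From the annotated orientation, the receptor coding strand reads in the T7 direction, so SP6 transcription would be expected to give the antisense strand, although the record does not say which polymerase is used. The automated annotation labels an approximately 870 nt region of the insert as a fragment of a human odorant receptor, OR2G6. This reflects protein-level homology in the annotation database rather than the origin of the insert, which the catalogue gives as mouse Olfr124. A short hornet peptide hit next to the SP6 promoter is likewise probably spurious. The cloning method is not recorded. The plasmid was deposited in connection with work on the zonal organization of odorant receptor gene choice in the mouse main olfactory epithelium.
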