Features (pLannotate 1.2.2; 14 found; start..end, strand, type, name):
    110..128     +  promoter       T7 promoter: promoter for bacteriophage T7 RNA polymerase
    189..1055    +  CDS            OR2G6 (fragment): OR2G6_HUMAN - Experimental evidence at protein level: Swiss-Prot protein existence level 1. Odorant receptor. From Homo sapiens (Human).
   1061..1123    -  CDS            VESPI_VESMG (fragment): Experimental evidence at protein level: Swiss-Prot protein existence level 1. Shows contractile activity on isolated ileum smooth muscle. From Vespa magnifica (Hornet).
   1135..1153    -  promoter       SP6 promoter: promoter for bacteriophage SP6 RNA polymerase
   1195..1211    -  protein_bind   lac operator: The lac repressor binds to the lac operator to inhibit transcription in E. coli. This inhibition can be relieved by adding lactose or isopropyl-β-D-thiogalactopyranoside (IPTG). lac repressor encoded by lacI
   1219..1249    -  promoter       lac promoter: promoter for the E. coli lac operon
   1264..1285    -  protein_bind   CAP binding site: CAP binding activates transcription in the presence of cAMP. E. coli catabolite activator protein
   1298..1390    -  CDS            lacI (fragment): lac repressor; lacI; The lac repressor binds to the lac operator to inhibit transcription in E. coli. This inhibition can be relieved by adding lactose or isopropyl-β-D-thiogalactopyranoside (IPTG).
   1573..2161    -  rep_origin     ori: high-copy-number ColE1/pMB1/pBR322/pUC origin of replication
   2332..3192    -  CDS            AmpR: β-lactamase; bla; confers resistance to ampicillin, carbenicillin, and related antibiotics
   3193..3297    -  promoter       AmpR promoter: bla
   3324..3374    +  misc_feature   bom (fragment): basis of mobility region from pBR322
   3402..3830    -  rep_origin     f1 ori (sequence partly withheld): f1 bacteriophage origin of replication; arrow indicates direction of (+) strand synthesis
   3834..107     -  CDS            lacZα (fragment) (across the origin): LacZα fragment of β-galactosidase; lacZ fragment
>Addgene plasmid #136736 | pISH-Olfr124 | addgene full sequence | sequence record 273398 | Addgene NGS Result
TTCGCTATTACGCCAGCTGGCGAAAGGGGGATGTGCTGCAAGGCGATTAAGTTGGGTAACGCCAGGGTTT
TCCCAGTCACGACGTTGTAAAACGACGGCCAGTGAATTGTAATACGACTCACTATAGGGCGAATTGGGCC
CGACGTCGCATGCTCCCGGCCGCCATGGCGGCCGCGGGAATTCGATTCTTATTGGGATTTTCTGACCGGC
CTTGGCTGGAGACACCTCTCTTTGTAATTTTTCTGGTGGCCAACATCTTTGCCTTATTTGGTAATATCTC
CATTATCCTAGTTTCCCGCCTAGACCCCCAGCTTGACAGCCCCATGTACTTTTTTGTCTCCAACCTTTCT
CTCCTGGACCTCTGCTATACTACGAGCACTGTCCCTCAGATGTTGGTCAACTTTAGAGGGCCTGAAAAGA
CCATCAGCTATGGTGGCTGTGTGGCCCAGCTCTATATTTTCTTGGCTTTGGGCTCAACTGAATGTATCCT
TCTGGCCATCATGGCCTTTGACCGTTTTGCTGCCATTTGCAGGCCCCTTCACTATCCTATCATCATGAAC
CAGAAACGATGCATTCATATGGCCACAGGAACCTGGATTAGCGGATTTGCAAACTCTCTTGTGCAGTCCA
CCCTCACTGTGGTAGCCCCCAGGTGTGGACAGAGGGTAATAGACCATTTCTTCTGTGAAGTCCCAGCCCT
TTTGAAACTAGCTTGCACTGACACAAGTGTGAATGAAGCTGAGCCTAATGTTCTTGGAGCTTTGCTGCTC
TTGGTGCCTCTCAGCCTCATCCTGGGTACCTATGTGTTCATTGCTCAAGCAGTACTGAAACTCCGTTCTG
CTGAGAGTCGCCGGAAGGCATTTAATACCTGTGCTTCACATCTGCTGGTGGTCTCCCTCTTCTATTTCAC
AGCTATCAGTATGTATGTTCAGCCTCCCTCAAGCTACTCTCATGAAAGGGGCAAGATCATGGCTCTGTTC
TATGGCATTGTCACACCTACCCTCAACCCATTCATCTACACTTTGAGGAATAAGGATGTTAAGGCTGCCC
TGAGAATCACTAGTGAATTCGCGGCCGCCTGCAGGTCGACCATATGGGAGAGCTCCCAACGCGTTGGATG
CATAGCTTGAGTATTCTATAGTGTCACCTAAATAGCTTGGCGTAATCATGGTCATAGCTGTTTCCTGTGT
GAAATTGTTATCCGCTCACAATTCCACACAACATACGAGCCGGAAGCATAAAGTGTAAAGCCTGGGGTGC
CTAATGAGTGAGCTAACTCACATTAATTGCGTTGCGCTCACTGCCCGCTTTCCAGTCGGGAAACCTGTCG
TGCCAGCTGCATTAATGAATCGGCCAACGCGCGGGGAGAGGCGGTTTGCGTATTGGGCGCTCTTCCGCTT
CCTCGCTCACTGACTCGCTGCGCTCGGTCGTTCGGCTGCGGCGAGCGGTATCAGCTCACTCAAAGGCGGT
AATACGGTTATCCACAGAATCAGGGGATAACGCAGGAAAGAACATGTGAGCAAAAGGCCAGCAAAAGGCC
AGGAACCGTAAAAAGGCCGCGTTGCTGGCGTTTTTCCATAGGCTCCGCCCCCCTGACGAGCATCACAAAA
ATCGACGCTCAAGTCAGAGGTGGCGAAACCCGACAGGACTATAAAGATACCAGGCGTTTCCCCCTGGAAG
CTCCCTCGTGCGCTCTCCTGTTCCGACCCTGCCGCTTACCGGATACCTGTCCGCCTTTCTCCCTTCGGGA
AGCGTGGCGCTTTCTCATAGCTCACGCTGTAGGTATCTCAGTTCGGTGTAGGTCGTTCGCTCCAAGCTGG
GCTGTGTGCACGAACCCCCCGTTCAGCCCGACCGCTGCGCCTTATCCGGTAACTATCGTCTTGAGTCCAA
CCCGGTAAGACACGACTTATCGCCACTGGCAGCAGCCACTGGTAACAGGATTAGCAGAGCGAGGTATGTA
GGCGGTGCTACAGAGTTCTTGAAGTGGTGGCCTAACTACGGCTACACTAGAAGAACAGTATTTGGTATCT
GCGCTCTGCTGAAGCCAGTTACCTTCGGAAAAAGAGTTGGTAGCTCTTGATCCGGCAAACAAACCACCGC
TGGTAGCGGTGGTTTTTTTGTTTGCAAGCAGCAGATTACGCGCAGAAAAAAAGGATCTCAAGAAGATCCT
TTGATCTTTTCTACGGGGTCTGACGCTCAGTGGAACGAAAACTCACGTTAAGGGATTTTGGTCATGAGAT
TATCAAAAAGGATCTTCACCTAGATCCTTTTAAATTAAAAATGAAGTTTTAAATCAATCTAAAGTATATA
TGAGTAAACTTGGTCTGACAGTTACCAATGCTTAATCAGTGAGGCACCTATCTCAGCGATCTGTCTATTT
CGTTCATCCATAGTTGCCTGACTCCCCGTCGTGTAGATAACTACGATACGGGAGGGCTTACCATCTGGCC
CCAGTGCTGCAATGATACCGCGAGACCCACGCTCACCGGCTCCAGATTTATCAGCAATAAACCAGCCAGC
CGGAAGGGCCGAGCGCAGAAGTGGTCCTGCAACTTTATCCGCCTCCATCCAGTCTATTAATTGTTGCCGG
GAAGCTAGAGTAAGTAGTTCGCCAGTTAATAGTTTGCGCAACGTTGTTGCCATTGCTACAGGCATCGTGG
TGTCACGCTCGTCGTTTGGTATGGCTTCATTCAGCTCCGGTTCCCAACGATCAAGGCGAGTTACATGATC
CCCCATGTTGTGCAAAAAAGCGGTTAGCTCCTTCGGTCCTCCGATCGTTGTCAGAAGTAAGTTGGCCGCA
GTGTTATCACTCATGGTTATGGCAGCACTGCATAATTCTCTTACTGTCATGCCATCCGTAAGATGCTTTT
CTGTGACTGGTGAGTACTCAACCAAGTCATTCTGAGAATAGTGTATGCGGCGACCGAGTTGCTCTTGCCC
GGCGTCAATACGGGATAATACCGCGCCACATAGCAGAACTTTAAAAGTGCTCATCATTGGAAAACGTTCT
TCGGGGCGAAAACTCTCAAGGATCTTACCGCTGTTGAGATCCAGTTCGATGTAACCCACTCGTGCACCCA
ACTGATCTTCAGCATCTTTTACTTTCACCAGCGTTTCTGGGTGAGCAAAAACAGGAAGGCAAAATGCCGC
AAAAAAGGGAATAAGGGCGACACGGAAATGTTGAATACTCATACTCTTCCTTTTTCAATATTATTGAAGC
ATTTATCAGGGTTATTGTCTCATGAGCGGATACATATTTGAATGTATTTAGAAAAATAAACAAATAGGGG
TTCCGCGCACATTTCCCCGAAAAGTGCCACCTGATGCGGTGTGAAATACCGCACAGATGCGTAAGGAGAA
AATACCGCATCAGGAAATTGTAAGCGTTAATATTTTGTTAAAATTCGCGTTAAATTTTTGTTAAATCAGC
TCATTTTTTAACCAATAGGCCGAAATCGGCAAAATCCCTTATAAATCAAAAGAATAGACCGAGATAGGGT
[37 nt withheld, positions 3501-3537]
AAAGAACGTGGACTCCAACGTCAAAGG
[49 nt withheld, positions 3565-3613]
T
[91 nt withheld, positions 3615-3705]
G
[124 nt withheld, positions 3707-3830]
CCATTCGCCATTCAGGCTGCGCAACTGTTGGGAAGGGCGATCGGTGCGGGCCTC
